>Addgene plasmid #79467 | pDGE11 | depositor full sequence | sequence record 148631 | pDGE11 sequence 4375 bps
TCGCGCGTTTCGGTGATGACGGTGAAAACCTCTGACACATGCAGCTCCCGGAGACGGTCACAGCTTGTCT
GTAAGCGGATGCCGGGAGCAGACAAGCCCGTCAGGGCGCGTCAGCGGGTGTTGGCGGGTGTCGGGGCTGG
CTTAACTATGCGGCATCAGAGCAGATTGTACTGAGAGTGCACCATATGCGGTGTGAAATACCGCACAGAT
GCGTAAGGAGAAAATACCGCATCAGGCGCCATTCGCCATTCAGGCTGCGCAACTGTTGGGAAGGGCGATC
GGTGCGGGCCTCTTCGCTATTACGCCAGCTGGCGAAAGGGGGATGTGCTGCAAGGCGATTAAGTTGGGTA
ACGCCAGGGTTTTCCCAGTCACGACGTTGTAAAACGACGGCCAGTGAATTCGAGCTCGGTACCTCGCGAA
TGCATCTAGATAAAGGTCTCTAAGCAAAAAAAAGCACCGACTCGGTGCCACTTTTTCAAGTTGATAACGG
ACTAGCCTTATTTTAACTTGCTATTTCTAGCTCTAAAACAAGTCTTCGACTGGCTGTGTATAAGGGAGCC
TGACATTTATATTCCCCAGAACATCAGGTTAATGGCGTTTTTGATGTCATTTTCGCGGTGGCTGAGATCA
GCCACTTCTTCCCCGATAACGGAAACCGGCACACTGGCCATATCGGTGGTCATCATGCGCCAGCTTTCAT
CCCCGATATGCACCACCGGGTAAAGTTCACGGGAGACTTTATCTGACAGCAGACGTGCACTGGCCAGGGG
GATCACCATCCGTCGCCCGGGCGTGTCAATAATATCACTCTGTACATCCACAAACAGACGATAACGGCTC
TCTCTTTTATAGGTGTAAACCTTAAACTGCATTTCACCAGCCCCTGTTCTCGTCAGCAAAAGAGCCGTTC
ATTTCAATAAACCGGGCGACCTCAGCCATCCCTTCCTGATTTTCCGCTTTCCAGCGTTCGGCACGCAGAC
GACGGGCTTCATTCTGCATGGTTGTGCTTACCAGACCGGAGATATTGACATCATATATGCCTTGAGCAAC
TGATAGCTGTCGCTGTCAACTGTCACTGTAATACGCTGCTTCATAGCATACCTCTTTTTGACATACTTCG
GGTATACATATCAGTATATATTCTTATACCGCAAAAATCAGCGCGCAAATACGCATACTGTTATCTGGCT
TTTAGTAAGCCGGATCCACGCGATTACGCCCCGCCCTGCCACTCATCGCAGTACTGTTGTAATTCATTAA
GCATTCTGCCGACATGGAAGCCATCACAGACGGCATGATGAACCTGAATCGCCAGCGGCATCAGCACCTT
GTCGCCTTGCGTATAATATTTGCCCATGGTGAAAACGGGGGCGAAGAAGTTGTCCATATTGGCCACGTTT
AAATCAAAACTGGTGAAACTCACCCAGGGATTGGCTGAGACGAAAAACATATTCTCAATAAACCCTTTAG
GGAAATAGGCCAGGTTTTCACCGTAACACGCCACATCTTGCGAATATATGTGTAGAAACTGCCGGAAATC
GTCGTGGTATTCACTCCAGAGCGATGAAAACGTTTCAGTTTGCTCATGGAAAACGGTGTAACAAGGGTGA
ACACTATCCCATATCACCAGCTCACCGTCTTTCATTGCCATACGGAATTCCGGATGAGCATTCATCAGGC
GGGCAAGAATGTGAATAAAGGCCGGATAAAACTTGTGCTTATTTTTCTTTACGGTCTTTAAAAAGGCCGT
AATATCCAGCTGAACGGTCTGGTTATAGGTACATTGAGCAACTGACTGAAATGCCTCAAAATGTTCTTTA
CGATGCCATTGGGATATATCAACGGTGGTATATCCAGTGATTTTTTTCTCCATTTTAGCTTCCTTAGCTC
CTGAAAATCTCGATAACTCAAAAAATACGCCCGGTAGTGATCTTATTTCATTATGGTGAAAGTTGGAACC
TCTTACGTGCCGATCAACGTCTCAGAAGACTTCAATCACTACTTCGACTCTAGCTGTATATAAACTCAGC
TTCGTTTTCTTATCTAAGCGATGTGGGACTTTTGAAGATTGTTTTCAACTTACCATTGAGACCAAAATCG
GATCCCGGGCCCGTCGACTGCAGAGGCCTGCATGCAAGCTTGGCGTAATCATGGTCATAGCTGTTTCCTG
TGTGAAATTGTTATCCGCTCACAATTCCACACAACATACGAGCCGGAAGCATAAAGTGTAAAGCCTGGGG
TGCCTAATGAGTGAGCTAACTCACATTAATTGCGTTGCGCTCACTGCCCGCTTTCCAGTCGGGAAACCTG
TCGTGCCAGCTGCATTAATGAATCGGCCAACGCGCGGGGAGAGGCGGTTTGCGTATTGGGCGCTCTTCCG
CTTCCTCGCTCACTGACTCGCTGCGCTCGGTCGTTCGGCTGCGGCGAGCGGTATCAGCTCACTCAAAGGC
GGTAATACGGTTATCCACAGAATCAGGGGATAACGCAGGAAAGAACATGTGAGCAAAAGGCCAGCAAAAG
GCCAGGAACCGTAAAAAGGCCGCGTTGCTGGCGTTTTTCCATAGGCTCCGCCCCCCTGACGAGCATCACA
AAAATCGACGCTCAAGTCAGAGGTGGCGAAACCCGACAGGACTATAAAGATACCAGGCGTTTCCCCCTGG
AAGCTCCCTCGTGCGCTCTCCTGTTCCGACCCTGCCGCTTACCGGATACCTGTCCGCCTTTCTCCCTTCG
GGAAGCGTGGCGCTTTCTCATAGCTCACGCTGTAGGTATCTCAGTTCGGTGTAGGTCGTTCGCTCCAAGC
TGGGCTGTGTGCACGAACCCCCCGTTCAGCCCGACCGCTGCGCCTTATCCGGTAACTATCGTCTTGAGTC
CAACCCGGTAAGACACGACTTATCGCCACTGGCAGCAGCCACTGGTAACAGGATTAGCAGAGCGAGGTAT
GTAGGCGGTGCTACAGAGTTCTTGAAGTGGTGGCCTAACTACGGCTACACTAGAAGAACAGTATTTGGTA
TCTGCGCTCTGCTGAAGCCAGTTACCTTCGGAAAAAGAGTTGGTAGCTCTTGATCCGGCAAACAAACCAC
CGCTGGTAGCGGTGGTTTTTTTGTTTGCAAGCAGCAGATTACGCGCAGAAAAAAAGGATCTCAAGAAGAT
CCTTTGATCTTTTCTACGGGGTCTGACGCTCAGTGGAACGAAAACTCACGTTAAGGGATTTTGGTCATGA
GATTATCAAAAAGGATCTTCACCTAGATCCTTTTAAATTAAAAATGAAGTTTTAAATCAATCTAAAGTAT
ATATGAGTAAACTTGGTCTGACAGTTACCAATGCTTAATCAGTGAGGCACCTATCTCAGCGATCTGTCTA
TTTCGTTCATCCATAGTTGCCTGACTCCCCGTCGTGTAGATAACTACGATACGGGAGGGCTTACCATCTG
GCCCCAGTGCTGCAATGATACCGCGAGAACCACGCTCACCGGCTCCAGATTTATCAGCAATAAACCAGCC
AGCCGGAAGGGCCGAGCGCAGAAGTGGTCCTGCAACTTTATCCGCCTCCATCCAGTCTATTAATTGTTGC
CGGGAAGCTAGAGTAAGTAGTTCGCCAGTTAATAGTTTGCGCAACGTTGTTGCCATTGCTACAGGCATCG
TGGTGTCACGCTCGTCGTTTGGTATGGCTTCATTCAGCTCCGGTTCCCAACGATCAAGGCGAGTTACATG
ATCCCCCATGTTGTGCAAAAAAGCGGTTAGCTCCTTCGGTCCTCCGATCGTTGTCAGAAGTAAGTTGGCC
GCAGTGTTATCACTCATGGTTATGGCAGCACTGCATAATTCTCTTACTGTCATGCCATCCGTAAGATGCT
TTTCTGTGACTGGTGAGTACTCAACCAAGTCATTCTGAGAATAGTGTATGCGGCGACCGAGTTGCTCTTG
CCCGGCGTCAATACGGGATAATACCGCGCCACATAGCAGAACTTTAAAAGTGCTCATCATTGGAAAACGT
TCTTCGGGGCGAAAACTCTCAAGGATCTTACCGCTGTTGAGATCCAGTTCGATGTAACCCACTCGTGCAC
CCAACTGATCTTCAGCATCTTTTACTTTCACCAGCGTTTCTGGGTGAGCAAAAACAGGAAGGCAAAATGC
CGCAAAAAAGGGAATAAGGGCGACACGGAAATGTTGAATACTCATACTCTTCCTTTTTCAATATTATTGA
AGCATTTATCAGGGTTATTGTCTCATGAGCGGATACATATTTGAATGTATTTAGAAAAATAAACAAATAG
GGGTTCCGCGCACATTTCCCCGAAAAGTGCCACCTGACGTCTAAGAAACCATTATTATCATGACATTAAC
CTATAAAAATAGGCGTATCACGAGGCCCTTTCGTC
Features (pLannotate 1.2.2; 16 found; start..end, strand, type, name):
    137..236     +  misc_feature   bom (fragment): basis of mobility region from pBR322
    242..399     -  CDS            lacZα (fragment): LacZα fragment of β-galactosidase; lacZ fragment
    454..529     -  misc_RNA       gRNA scaffold: guide RNA scaffold for the Streptococcus pyogenes CRISPR/Cas9 system
    570..872     -  CDS            ccdB: CCDB_ECOLI - Also known as G, letB, letD. Experimental evidence at protein level: Swiss-Prot protein existence level 1. Toxic component of a type II toxin-antitoxin (TA) system, functioning in plasmid maintainence. Responsible for the post- segregational killing (PSK) of plasmid-free cells, also referred to as a plasmid addiction system. Half-life of over 2 hours. Cell killing by CcdB is accompanied by filamentation, defects in chromosome and plasmid segregation, defects in cell division, formation of anucleate cells, decreased DNA synthesis and plasmid loss. Interferes with the activity of DN
    877..1035    -  CDS            ccdA (fragment): CCDA_ECO57 - Also known as H, letA. Experimental evidence at protein level: Swiss-Prot protein existence level 1. Antitoxin component of a type II toxin-antitoxin (TA) system which inhibits the post-segregational killing (PSK) of plasmid-free cells, also referred to as a plasmid addiction system. Binds to and blocks the activity of CcdB; will also remove bound CcdB protein from the CcdB-GyrA complex by forming a CcdA-CcdB complex, a process termed rejuvenation. Functions as a transcriptional corepressor for the ccdAB operon, repression also requires CcdB (By similarity). From Escherichia coli
   1214..1873    -  CDS            CmR: chloramphenicol acetyltransferase; cat; confers resistance to chloramphenicol
   1874..1976    -  promoter       cat promoter: promoter of the E. coli cat gene encoding chloramphenicol acetyltransferase
   2049..2065    -  promoter       AtU6 promoter (fragment): consensus promoter from the three Arabidopsis U6 snRNA genes (Waibel and Filipowicz, 1990; Nekrasov et al., 2013)
   2178..2194    -  protein_bind   lac operator: The lac repressor binds to the lac operator to inhibit transcription in E. coli. This inhibition can be relieved by adding lactose or isopropyl-β-D-thiogalactopyranoside (IPTG). lac repressor encoded by lacI
   2202..2232    -  promoter       lac promoter: promoter for the E. coli lac operon
   2247..2268    -  protein_bind   CAP binding site: CAP binding activates transcription in the presence of cAMP. E. coli catabolite activator protein
   2281..2373    -  CDS            lacI (fragment): lac repressor; lacI; The lac repressor binds to the lac operator to inhibit transcription in E. coli. This inhibition can be relieved by adding lactose or isopropyl-β-D-thiogalactopyranoside (IPTG).
   2556..3144    -  rep_origin     ori: high-copy-number ColE1/pMB1/pBR322/pUC origin of replication
   3315..4175    -  CDS            AmpR: β-lactamase; bla; confers resistance to ampicillin, carbenicillin, and related antibiotics
   4176..4280    -  promoter       AmpR promoter: bla
   4375..35      +  CDS            rop (fragment) (across the origin): Rop protein, which maintains plasmids at low copy number; rop
