[The description below was written by a language model from this plasmid's Addgene catalogue record and pLannotate feature annotations shown in this document.]
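Description:
pDGE11 is an empty sgRNA shuttle vector, designated module 4E, from a modular CRISPR/Cas9 genome-editing toolkit developed for dicotyledonous plants. It is built on a pUC57 backbone and is a small (about 4.4 kb), high-copy E. coli plasmid carrying the ColE1/pUC-type origin and an ampicillin resistance gene (bla) from which a BsaI recognition site has been removed. The feature table also detects remnants of the pUC cloning region (lac promoter and operator, CAP binding site, lacZα fragment) and short bom, rop and lacI fragments, which are backbone leftovers rather than functional payload.

The roughly 1.5 kb insert, pAtU6-ccdB-sgRNA, places an Arabidopsis U6 snRNA promoter (a Pol III promoter suited to small RNA expression in plants; only a short fragment of it is recognised by the automated annotation) upstream of the Streptococcus pyogenes Cas9 guide RNA scaffold. Between promoter and scaffold sits a negative-selection stuffer comprising the ccdB toxin gene, a ccdA fragment, and a chloramphenicol acetyltransferase gene with its cat promoter. No guide sequence is present. Because CcdB poisons DNA gyrase in ordinary strains, the empty vector is maintained in a ccdB-tolerant host under combined chloramphenicol and ampicillin selection. Replacing the stuffer with a target-specific guide removes the toxin, so correct clones are enriched in standard strains.

The elimination of BsaI sites from both backbone and insert is consistent with Golden Gate-style assembly, although the record does not specify the enzymes or overhangs used. The "shuttle" and "module" designations suggest that the loaded sgRNA transcription unit is transferred at a defined position into a recipient vector, allowing guides to be multiplexed for applications such as generating chromosomal deletions in plants.
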