Addgene plasmid #79467: pDGE11
Purpose: sgRNA shuttle vector; module 4E
Depositing lab: Johannes Stuttmann. Depositing organization: Martin-Luther-Universitaet Halle-Wittenberg, Faculty of Medicine. Publication: Generation of chromosomal deletions in dicotyledonous plants employing a user-friendly genome editing toolkit. Ordon J, Gantner J, Kemna J, Schwalgun L, Reschke M, Streubel J, Boch J, Stuttmann J. Plant J. 2016 Aug 31. doi: 10.1111/tpj.13319. PubMed 27579989.
Backbone
  Vector backbone: pUC57
  Modifications to backbone: BsaI site (in bla) eliminated
  Vector type: CRISPR, Synthetic Biology
Growth in bacteria
  Bacterial resistance: Chloramphenicol and Ampicillin, 25 & 100 μg/mL
  Growth temperature: 37°C
  Growth strain: ccdB Survival
  Copy number: High Copy
Gene/Insert
  Gene/Insert name: pAtU6-ccdB-sgRNA
  gRNA/shRNA sequence: none, empty sgRNA shuttle vector
  Insert size (bp): 1498
  Mutation: BsaI site eliminated
  Entrez Gene: ccdB(letD) (a.k.a. D616_p97105, Fpla045)
Terms and licenses: Academic/Nonprofit Terms; Industry Terms: Not Available to Industry
How to cite: pDGE11 was a gift from Johannes Stuttmann (Addgene plasmid # 79467 ; http://n2t.net/addgene:79467 ; RRID:Addgene_79467)
