>Addgene plasmid #79467 | pDGE11 | addgene partial sequence | sequence record 152706 | CAT-R 5'-GCAACTGACTGAAATGCCTC-3'
ATGCCATTGGGATATATCAACGGTGGTATATCCAGTGATTTTTTTCTCCATTTTAGCTTCCTTAGCTCCT
GAAAATCTCGATAACTCAAAAAATACGCCCGGTAGTGATCTTATTTCATTATGGTGAAAGTTGGAACCTC
TTACGTGCCGATCAACGTCTCAGAAGACTTCAATCACTACTTCGACTCTAGCTGTATATAAACTCAGCTT
CGTTTTCTTATCTAAGCGATGTGGGACTTTTGAAGATTGTTTTCAACTTACCATTGAGACCAAAATCGGA
TCCCGGGCCCGTCGACTGCAGAGGCCTGCATGCAAGCTTGGCGTAATCATGGTCATAGCTGTTTCCTGTG
TGAAATTGTTATCCGCTCACAATTCCACACAACATACGAGCCGGAAGCATAAAGTGTAAAGCCTGGGGTG
CCTAATGAGTGAGCTAACTCACATTAATTGCGTTGCGCTCACTGCCCGCTTTCCAGTCGGGAAACCTGTC
GTGCCAGCTGCATTAATGAATCGGCCAACGCGCGGGGAGAGGCGGTTTGCGTATTGGGCGCTCTTCCGCT
TCCTCGCTCACTGACTCGCTGCGCTCGGTCGTTCGGCTGCGGCGAGCGGTATCAGCTCACTCAAAGGCGG
TAATACGGTTATCCACAGAATCAGGGGATAACGCAGGAAAGAACATGTGAGCAAAAGGCCAGCAAAAGGC
CAGGAACCGTAAAAAGGCCGCGTTGCTGGCGTTTTTCCATAGGCTCCGCCCCCCTGACGAGCATCACAAA
AATCGACGCTCAAGTCAGAGGTGGCGAAACCCGACAGGACTATAAAGATACCAGGCGTTTCCCCCTGGAA
GCTCCCTCGTGCGCTCTCCTGTTCCGACCCTGCCGCTTACCGGATACCTGTCCGCCTTTCTCCCTTCGGG
AAGCGTGGCGCTTTCTCATAGCTCACGCTGTAGGTATCTCAGTTCGGTGT
