>Addgene plasmid #79467 | pDGE11 | addgene partial sequence | sequence record 152707 | ccdB-Fwd 5'-GCATGATGACCACCGATATG-3'
GGTTTCCGTTATCGGGGAAGAAGTGGCTGATCTCAGCCACCGCGAAAATGACATCAAAAACGCCATTAAC
CTGATGTTCTGGGGAATATAAATGTCAGGCTCCCTTATACACAGCCAGTCGAAGACTTGTTTTAGAGCTA
GAAATAGCAAGTTAAAATAAGGCTAGTCCGTTATCAACTTGAAAAAGTGGCACCGAGTCGGTGCTTTTTT
TTGCTTAGAGACCTTTATCTAGATGCATTCGCGAGGTACCGAGCTCGAATTCACTGGCCGTCGTTTTACA
ACGTCGTGACTGGGAAAACCCTGGCGTTACCCAACTTAATCGCCTTGCAGCACATCCCCCTTTCGCCAGC
TGGCGTAATAGCGAAGAGGCCCGCACCGATCGCCCTTCCCAACAGTTGCGCAGCCTGAATGGCGAATGGC
GCCTGATGCGGTATTTTCTCCTTACGCATCTGTGCGGTATTTCACACCGCATATGGTGCACTCTCAGTAC
AATCTGCTCTGATGCCGCATAGTTAAGCCAGCCCCGACACCCGCCAACACCCGCTGACGCGCCCTGACGG
GCTTGTCTGCTCCCGGCATCCGCTTACAGACAAGCTGTGACCGTCTCCGGGAGCTGCATGTGTCAGAGGT
TTTCACCGTCATCACCGAAACGCGCGAGACGAAAGGGCCTCGTGATACGCCTATTTTTATAGGTTAATGT
CATGATAATAATGGTTTCTTAGACGTCAGGTGGCACTTTTCGGGGAAATGTGCGCGGAACCCCTATTTGT
TTATTTTTCTAAATACATTCAAATATGTATCCGCTCATGAGACAATAACCCTGATAAATGCTTCAATAAT
ATTGAAAAAGGAAGAGTATGAGTATTCAACATTTCCGTGTCGCCCTTATTCCCTTTTTTGCGGCATTTTG
CCTTCCTGTTTTTGCTCACCCAGAAACGCTGGTGAAAGTAAAAGATGCTGAAGATCAGTTGGGTGCACGA
GTGGGTTACATCGAACTGGATCTCAACAGCGGTAAGATCCTTGAGAGTTTTCGCCCCGAAGAACG
